Addgene plasmid #214412: NFAST(low)-mApple-6xHp
Purpose: Lipid droplet localization of low-affinity NFAST fused to mApple-6xHp
Depositing lab: Chi-Lun Chang. Depositing organization: St. Jude Children's Research Hospital. Publication: A fluorogenic complementation tool kit for interrogating lipid droplet-organelle interaction. Li X, Gamuyao R, Wu ML, Cho WJ, King SV, Petersen RA, Stabley DR, Lindow C, Climer LK, Shirinifard A, Ferrara F, Throm RE, Robinson CG, Zhou Y, Carisey AF, Tebo AG, Chang CL. J Cell Biol. 2024 Sep 2;223(9):e202311126. doi: 10.1083/jcb.202311126. Epub 2024 Jul 1. PubMed 38949658.
Backbone
  Vector backbone: mApple-6xHp
  Vector type: Mammalian Expression
Growth in bacteria
  Bacterial resistance: Kanamycin, 50 μg/mL
  Growth temperature: 37°C
  Growth strain: DH5alpha
  Copy number: Unknown
Gene/Insert
  Gene/Insert name: RspA-N
  Species: Other
  Promoter: CMV
  Tag / fusion protein: mApple-6xHp (C terminal on insert)
  Cloning method: Restriction Enzyme; 5′ cloning site NheI (unknown if destroyed); 3′ cloning site AgeI (unknown if destroyed)
Terms and licenses: Academic/Nonprofit Terms; Industry Terms: Not Available to Industry
How to cite: NFAST(low)-mApple-6xHp was a gift from Chi-Lun Chang (Addgene plasmid # 214412 ; http://n2t.net/addgene:214412 ; RRID:Addgene_214412)
