[The description below was written by a language model from this plasmid's Addgene catalogue record and pLannotate feature annotations shown in this document.]
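Description:
NFAST(low)-mApple-6xHp is a mammalian expression plasmid built on the mApple-6xHp backbone. It targets a low-affinity version of the N-terminal fragment of the split fluorogenic reporter FAST to lipid droplets. In bacteria it is propagated through a high-copy ColE1/pUC-type origin and selected with kanamycin. The NeoR/KanR gene (Tn5 aminoglycoside phosphotransferase) sits behind both a bacterial bla promoter and the SV40 enhancer/early promoter and ends with an HSV TK polyadenylation signal, so it should also permit G418 selection in mammalian cells. An f1 origin is also present. The short ble, bGH poly(A) and large T antigen fragments in the annotation are probably incidental matches or backbone remnants rather than functional elements.

The expression cassette is driven by the human CMV immediate early enhancer and promoter and terminated by an SV40 poly(A) signal. The insert, catalogued as RspA-N and cloned between NheI and AgeI sites, is annotated as a fragment of the photoactive yellow protein of Halorhodospira halophila, the scaffold from which FAST-type reporters were engineered. It is fused at its C terminus to the monomeric red fluorescent protein mApple and then to the 6xHp module. The annotation detects three tandem spastin-derived fragments within this region, which fits a repeated spastin hairpin motif, although it does not resolve all six copies implied by the name. According to the record, this module directs the fusion to lipid droplets, and mApple reports its localization directly. The associated publication describes a fluorogenic complementation tool kit for studying lipid droplet–organelle interactions. The construct would therefore presumably be paired with a complementary FAST fragment on another organelle, giving signal where the two membranes come close together. The record does not name that partner.
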