Features (pLannotate 1.2.2; 19 found; start..end, strand, type, name):
     16..319     +  enhancer       CMV enhancer: human cytomegalovirus immediate early enhancer
    320..523     +  promoter       CMV promoter: human cytomegalovirus (CMV) immediate early promoter
    556..897     +  CDS            pyp (fragment): PYP_HALHA - Experimental evidence at protein level: Swiss-Prot protein existence level 1. Photoactive blue light protein. Probably functions as a photoreceptor for a negative phototaxis response. From Halorhodospira halophila (Ectothiorhodospira halophila).
    946..1653    +  CDS            mApple: mApple is a basic (constitutively fluorescent) red fluorescent protein published in 2008, derived from Discosoma sp.. It is reported to be a rapidly-maturing monomer with high acid sensitivity.
   1654..1690    +  misc_feature   MCS (fragment): multiple cloning site
   2167..2334    +  CDS            SPAST (fragment): SPAST_BOVIN - Also known as SPG4 From Bos taurus (Bovine).
   2326..2493    +  CDS            SPAST (fragment): SPAST_BOVIN - Also known as SPG4 From Bos taurus (Bovine).
   2488..2655    +  CDS            spast (fragment): SPAST_XENTR - Also known as spg4 From Xenopus tropicalis (Western clawed frog) (Silurana tropicalis).
   2660..2744    +  CDS            large T antigen (fragment): large T antigen from SV40 (simian virus 40)
   2767..2888    +  polyA_signal   SV40 poly(A) signal: SV40 polyadenylation signal
   2922..3350    -  rep_origin     f1 ori (sequence partly withheld): f1 bacteriophage origin of replication; arrow indicates direction of (+) strand synthesis
   3377..3481    +  promoter       AmpR promoter: bla
   3483..3840    +  promoter       SV40 promoter: SV40 enhancer and early promoter
   3875..4669    +  CDS            NeoR/KanR: aminoglycoside phosphotransferase from Tn5; aph(3')-II (or nptII); confers resistance to neomycin, kanamycin, and G418 (Geneticin®)
   4690..4842    +  CDS            ble (fragment): BLE_KLEPN - Experimental evidence at protein level: Swiss-Prot protein existence level 1. Binding protein with a strong affinity to the bleomycin family of antibiotics. Binds to CL990; an antimitotic-antibiotic compound. From Klebsiella pneumoniae.
   4901..4948    +  polyA_signal   HSV TK poly(A) signal: herpes simplex virus thymidine kinase polyadenylation signal (Cole and Stacy, 1985)
   5039..5055    -  polyA_signal   bGH poly(A) signal (fragment): bovine growth hormone polyadenylation signal
   5277..5865    +  rep_origin     ori: high-copy-number ColE1/pMB1/pBR322/pUC origin of replication
   5980..6024    +  enhancer       CMV enhancer (fragment): human cytomegalovirus immediate early enhancer
>Addgene plasmid #214412 | NFAST(low)-mApple-6xHp | addgene full sequence | sequence record 426326 | Addgene NGS Result
ATATATGGAGTTCCGCGTTACATAACTTACGGTAAATGGCCCGCCTGGCTGACCGCCCAACGACCCCCGC
CCATTGACGTCAATAATGACGTATGTTCCCATAGTAACGCCAATAGGGACTTTCCATTGACGTCAATGGG
TGGAGTATTTACGGTAAACTGCCCACTTGGCAGTACATCAAGTGTATCATATGCCAAGTACGCCCCCTAT
TGACGTCAATGACGGTAAATGGCCCGCCTGGCATTATGCCCAGTACATGACCTTATGGGACTTTCCTACT
TGGCAGTACATCTACGTATTAGTCATCGCTATTACCATGGTGATGCGGTTTTGGCAGTACATCAATGGGC
GTGGATAGCGGTTTGACTCACGGGGATTTCCAAGTCTCCACCCCATTGACGTCAATGGGAGTTTGTTTTG
GCACCAAAATCAACGGGACTTTCCAAAATGTCGTAACAACTCCGCCCCATTGACGCAAATGGGCGGTAGG
CGTGTACGGTGGGAGGTCTATATAAGCAGAGCTGGTTTAGTGAACCGTCAGATCCGCTAGCCACCATGGA
GACCGTGAGATTCGGCGGCGACGACATCGAGAACAGCCTGGCCAAGATGGACGACAAGGCCCTGGACAAG
CTGGCCTTCGGCGCCATCCAGCTGGACGGCAACGGCAAGATCATCCACTACAACGCCGCCGAGGGCACCA
TCACCGGCAGAGACCCCAAGACCGTGATCGGCAAGAACTTCTTCACCGACGTGGCCCCCGGCACCCAGAG
CAAGGAGTTCCAGGGCAGATTCAAGGAGGGCGTGCAGAAGGGCGACCTGAACACCATGTTCGAGTGGATG
ATCCCCACCAGCAGAGGCCCCACCAAGGTGAAGGTGCACATGAAGAAGGCCATGACCTCCGGAGGAGGCG
GCAGCGGCGGAGGGGGATCTCTACCGGTCGCCACCATGGTGAGCAAGGGCGAGGAGAATAACATGGCCAT
CATCAAGGAGTTCATGCGCTTCAAGGTGCACATGGAGGGCTCCGTGAACGGCCACGAGTTCGAGATCGAG
GGCGAGGGCGAGGGCCGCCCCTACGAGGCCTTTCAGACCGCTAAGCTGAAGGTGACCAAGGGTGGCCCCC
TGCCCTTCGCCTGGGACATCCTGTCCCCTCAGTTCATGTACGGCTCCAAGGTCTACATTAAGCACCCAGC
CGACATCCCCGACTACTTCAAGCTGTCCTTCCCCGAGGGCTTCAGGTGGGAGCGCGTGATGAACTTCGAG
GACGGCGGCATTATTCACGTTAACCAGGACTCCTCCCTGCAGGACGGCGTGTTCATCTACAAGGTGAAGC
TGCGCGGCACCAACTTCCCCTCCGACGGCCCCGTAATGCAGAAGAAGACCATGGGCTGGGAGGCCTCCGA
GGAGCGGATGTACCCCGAGGACGGCGCCCTGAAGAGCGAGATCAAGAAGAGGCTGAAGCTGAAGGACGGC
GGCCACTACGCCGCCGAGGTCAAGACCACCTACAAGGCCAAGAAGCCCGTGCAGCTGCCCGGCGCCTACA
TCGTCGACATCAAGTTGGACATCGTGTCCCACAACGAGGACTACACCATCGTGGAACAGTACGAACGCGC
CGAGGGCCGCCACTCCACCGGCGGCATGGACGAGCTGTACAAGTCCGGACTCAGATCTCGAGCTCAAGCT
TCGAATTCTGAGTCGCCGCATAAGCGGAACCTGTACTATTTCTCCTACCCGCTGTTTGTAGGCTTCGCGC
TGCTGCGTTTGGTCGCCTTCCACCTGGGGCTCCTCTTCGTGTGGCTCTGCCAGCGCTTCTCCCGCGCCCT
CATGGCAGCCAAGAGGAGCGCCAATTCTGAGTCGCCGCATAAGCGGAACCTGTACTATTTCTCCTACCCG
CTGTTTGTAGGCTTCGCGCTGCTGCGTTTGGTCGCCTTCCACCTGGGGCTCCTCTTCGTGTGGCTCTGCC
AGCGCTTCTCCCGCGCCCTCATGGCAGCCAAGAGGAGCGCCAATTCTGAGTCGCCGCATAAGCGGAACCT
GTACTATTTCTCCTACCCGCTGTTTGTAGGCTTCGCGCTGCTGCGTTTGGTCGCCTTCCACCTGGGGCTC
CTCTTCGTGTGGCTCTGCCAGCGCTTCTCCCGCGCCCTCATGGCAGCCAAGAGGAGCGCCAATTCTGAGT
CGCCGCATAAGCGGAACCTGTACTATTTCTCCTACCCGCTGTTTGTAGGCTTCGCGCTGCTGCGTTTGGT
CGCCTTCCACCTGGGGCTCCTCTTCGTGTGGCTCTGCCAGCGCTTCTCCCGCGCCCTCATGGCAGCCAAG
AGGAGCGCCAATTCTGAGTCGCCGCATAAGCGGAACCTGTACTATTTCTCCTACCCGCTGTTTGTAGGCT
TCGCGCTGCTGCGTTTGGTCGCCTTCCACCTGGGGCTCCTCTTCGTGTGGCTCTGCCAGCGCTTCTCCCG
CGCCCTCATGGCAGCCAAGAGGAGCGCCAATTCTGAGTCGCCGCATAAGCGGAACCTGTACTATTTCTCC
TACCCGCTGTTTGTAGGCTTCGCGCTGCTGCGTTTGGTCGCCTTCCACCTGGGGCTCCTCTTCGTGTGGC
TCTGCCAGCGCTTCTCCCGCGCCCTCATGGCAGCCAAGAGGAGCTAAGGATCCACCGGATCTAGATAACT
GATCATAATCAGCCATACCACATTTGTAGAGGTTTTACTTGCTTTAAAAAACCTCCCACACCTCCCCCTG
AACCTGAAACATAAAATGAATGCAATTGTTGTTGTTAACTTGTTTATTGCAGCTTATAATGGTTACAAAT
AAAGCAATAGCATCACAAATTTCACAAATAAAGCATTTTTTTCACTGCATTCTAGTTGTGGTTTGTCCAA
ACTCATCAATGTATCTTAACGCGTAAATTGTAAGCGTTAATATTTTGTTAAAATTCGCGTTAAATTTTTG
TTAAATCAGCTCATTTTTTAACCAATAGGCCGAAATCGGCAAAATCCCTTATAAATCAAAAGAATAGACC
GAGATAGGGT
[37 nt withheld, positions 3021-3057]
AAAGAACGTGGACTCCAACGTCAAAGG
[49 nt withheld, positions 3085-3133]
T
[91 nt withheld, positions 3135-3225]
G
[124 nt withheld, positions 3227-3350]
CAGGTGGCACTTTTCGGGGAAATGTGCGCGGAACCCCTATTTGTTTATTTTTCTAAATACATTCAAATAT
GTATCCGCTCATGAGACAATAACCCTGATAAATGCTTCAATAATATTGAAAAAGGAAGAGTCCTGAGGCG
GAAAGAACCAGCTGTGGAATGTGTGTCAGTTAGGGTGTGGAAAGTCCCCAGGCTCCCCAGCAGGCAGAAG
TATGCAAAGCATGCATCTCAATTAGTCAGCAACCAGGTGTGGAAAGTCCCCAGGCTCCCCAGCAGGCAGA
AGTATGCAAAGCATGCATCTCAATTAGTCAGCAACCATAGTCCCGCCCCTAACTCCGCCCATCCCGCCCC
TAACTCCGCCCAGTTCCGCCCATTCTCCGCCCCATGGCTGACTAATTTTTTTTATTTATGCAGAGGCCGA
GGCCGCCTCGGCCTCTGAGCTATTCCAGAAGTAGTGAGGAGGCTTTTTTGGAGGCCTAGGCTTTTGCAAA
GATCGATCAAGAGACAGGATGAGGATCGTTTCGCATGATTGAACAAGATGGATTGCACGCAGGTTCTCCG
GCCGCTTGGGTGGAGAGGCTATTCGGCTATGACTGGGCACAACAGACAATCGGCTGCTCTGATGCCGCCG
TGTTCCGGCTGTCAGCGCAGGGGCGCCCGGTTCTTTTTGTCAAGACCGACCTGTCCGGTGCCCTGAATGA
ACTGCAAGACGAGGCAGCGCGGCTATCGTGGCTGGCCACGACGGGCGTTCCTTGCGCAGCTGTGCTCGAC
GTTGTCACTGAAGCGGGAAGGGACTGGCTGCTATTGGGCGAAGTGCCGGGGCAGGATCTCCTGTCATCTC
ACCTTGCTCCTGCCGAGAAAGTATCCATCATGGCTGATGCAATGCGGCGGCTGCATACGCTTGATCCGGC
TACCTGCCCATTCGACCACCAAGCGAAACATCGCATCGAGCGAGCACGTACTCGGATGGAAGCCGGTCTT
GTCGATCAGGATGATCTGGACGAAGAGCATCAGGGGCTCGCGCCAGCCGAACTGTTCGCCAGGCTCAAGG
CGAGCATGCCCGACGGCGAGGATCTCGTCGTGACCCATGGCGATGCCTGCTTGCCGAATATCATGGTGGA
AAATGGCCGCTTTTCTGGATTCATCGACTGTGGCCGGCTGGGTGTGGCGGACCGCTATCAGGACATAGCG
TTGGCTACCCGTGATATTGCTGAAGAGCTTGGCGGCGAATGGGCTGACCGCTTCCTCGTGCTTTACGGTA
TCGCCGCTCCCGATTCGCAGCGCATCGCCTTCTATCGCCTTCTTGACGAGTTCTTCTGAGCGGGACTCTG
GGGTTCGAAATGACCGACCAAGCGACGCCCAACCTGCCATCACGAGATTTCGATTCCACCGCCGCCTTCT
ATGAAAGGTTGGGCTTCGGAATCGTTTTCCGGGACGCCGGCTGGATGATCCTCCAGCGCGGGGATCTCAT
GCTGGAGTTCTTCGCCCACCCTAGGGGGAGGCTAACTGAAACACGGAAGGAGACAATACCGGAAGGAACC
CGCGCTATGACGGCAATAAAAAGACAGAATAAAACGCACGGTGTTGGGTCGTTTGTTCATAAACGCGGGG
TTCGGTCCCAGGGCTGGCACTCTGTCGATACCCCACCGAGACCCCATTGGGGCCAATACGCCCGCGTTTC
TTCCTTTTCCCCACCCCACCCCCCAAGTTCGGGTGAAGGCCCAGGGCTCGCAGCCAACGTCGGGGCGGCA
GGCCCTGCCATAGCCTCAGGTTACTCATATATACTTTAGATTGATTTAAAACTTCATTTTTAATTTAAAA
GGATCTAGGTGAAGATCCTTTTTGATAATCTCATGACCAAAATCCCTTAACGTGAGTTTTCGTTCCACTG
AGCGTCAGACCCCGTAGAAAAGATCAAAGGATCTTCTTGAGATCCTTTTTTTCTGCGCGTAATCTGCTGC
TTGCAAACAAAAAAACCACCGCTACCAGCGGTGGTTTGTTTGCCGGATCAAGAGCTACCAACTCTTTTTC
CGAAGGTAACTGGCTTCAGCAGAGCGCAGATACCAAATACTGTTCTTCTAGTGTAGCCGTAGTTAGGCCA
CCACTTCAAGAACTCTGTAGCACCGCCTACATACCTCGCTCTGCTAATCCTGTTACCAGTGGCTGCTGCC
AGTGGCGATAAGTCGTGTCTTACCGGGTTGGACTCAAGACGATAGTTACCGGATAAGGCGCAGCGGTCGG
GCTGAACGGGGGGTTCGTGCACACAGCCCAGCTTGGAGCGAACGACCTACACCGAACTGAGATACCTACA
GCGTGAGCTATGAGAAAGCGCCACGCTTCCCGAAGGGAGAAAGGCGGACAGGTATCCGGTAAGCGGCAGG
GTCGGAACAGGAGAGCGCACGAGGGAGCTTCCAGGGGGAAACGCCTGGTATCTTTATAGTCCTGTCGGGT
TTCGCCACCTCTGACTTGAGCGTCGATTTTTGTGATGCTCGTCAGGGGGGCGGAGCCTATGGAAAAACGC
CAGCAACGCGGCCTTTTTACGGTTCCTGGCCTTTTGCTGGCCTTTTGCTCACATGTTCTTTCCTGCGTTA
TCCCCTGATTCTGTGGATAACCGTATTACCGCCATGCATTAGTTATTAATAGTAATCAATTACGGGGTCA
TTAGTTCATAGCCC
